Addgene plasmid #108515: pAJM.714
Purpose: PVanCC-YFP Reporter. Van sensor for use in Marionette strain.
Depositing lab: Christopher Voigt. Depositing organization: Massachusetts Institute of Technology. Publication: Escherichia coli "Marionette" strains with 12 highly optimized small-molecule sensors. Meyer AJ, Segall-Shapiro TH, Glassey E, Zhang J, Voigt CA. Nat Chem Biol. 2018 Nov 26. pii: 10.1038/s41589-018-0168-3. doi: 10.1038/s41589-018-0168-3. PubMed 30478458.
Backbone
  Vector backbone: p15A-Kan
  Vector type: Bacterial Expression
Growth in bacteria
  Bacterial resistance: Kanamycin, 50 μg/mL
  Growth temperature: 37°C
  Growth strain: NEB Stable
  Copy number: Low Copy
Gene/Insert
  Gene/Insert name: PVanCC-YFP
  Species: Synthetic
  Cloning method: Gibson Cloning
Terms and licenses: Academic/Nonprofit Terms; Industry Terms: Not Available to Industry
Depositor comments: Please visit https://www.biorxiv.org/content/early/2018/04/10/285866 for bioRxiv preprint.
How to cite: pAJM.714 was a gift from Christopher Voigt (Addgene plasmid # 108515 ; http://n2t.net/addgene:108515 ; RRID:Addgene_108515)
