[The description below was written by a language model from this plasmid's Addgene catalogue record and the feature table of its GenBank file.]
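Description:
pAJM.714 is a small (about 2.9 kb) synthetic bacterial reporter plasmid built on a p15A-Kan backbone for use in Escherichia coli. It replicates from the p15A origin, which is listed as low copy in the catalogue and medium copy in the feature annotation. This origin is compatible with ColE1-type plasmids, so a second plasmid can be maintained in the same cell. Selection is by kanamycin, through the aph(3')-Ia aminoglycoside phosphotransferase gene, which lies on the opposite strand from the reporter.

The payload is a PVanCC-YFP cassette assembled by Gibson cloning. The PVanCC promoter is named in the catalogue entry but is not annotated in the feature table. Because the map is circular and begins at the ribozyme, the promoter presumably sits in the unannotated stretch just upstream, between the kanamycin marker and the start of the numbering. The transcript begins with the hammerhead ribozyme from tobacco ringspot virus satellite RNA, which acts as an insulator. It cleaves itself off the 5′ end of the mRNA, so the leader preceding the reporter is the same regardless of promoter context. An enhanced YFP coding sequence follows, annotated as mammalian codon-optimized. No ribosome binding site or terminator is annotated, and no regulator gene appears in the table.

This fits the stated purpose of a Van sensor output plasmid for "Marionette" E. coli strains, which are described as carrying 12 optimized small-molecule sensors. The plasmid therefore appears to depend on the host strain for the cognate regulator. YFP fluorescence then reports PVanCC activity, allowing the sensor's response to be characterised.
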