LOCUS       Exported 2887 bp ds-DNA circular SYN 12-MAY-2021
DEFINITION  PVanCC-YFP Reporter. Van sensor for use in Marionette strain..
ACCESSION   .
VERSION     .
KEYWORDS    pAJM.714
SOURCE      synthetic DNA construct
  ORGANISM  synthetic DNA construct
REFERENCE   1 (bases 1 to 2887)
  AUTHORS   Meyer AJ, Segall-Shapiro TH, Glassey E, Zhang J, Voigt CA
  TITLE     Escherichia coli ""Marionette"" strains with 12 highly optimized
            small-molecule sensors.
  JOURNAL   Nat Chem Biol. 2018 Nov 26. pii: 10.1038/s41589-018-0168-3. doi:
            10.1038/s41589-018-0168-3.
  PUBMED    30478458
REFERENCE   2 (bases 1 to 2887)
  AUTHORS   .
  TITLE     Direct Submission
  JOURNAL   Exported May 12, 2021 from SnapGene Server 1.1.58
            http://www.snapgene.com
FEATURES             Location/Qualifiers
     source          1..2887
                     /organism="synthetic DNA construct"
                     /mol_type="other DNA"
     misc_RNA        1..50
                     /label=sTRSV HHRz
                     /note="hammerhead ribozyme from the tobacco ringspot virus
                     satellite RNA (Khvorova et al., 2003)"
     CDS             100..819
                     /codon_start=1
                     /product="enhanced YFP"
                     /label=EYFP
                     /note="mammalian codon-optimized"
                     /translation="MVSKGEELFTGVVPILVELDGDVNGHKFSVSGEGEGDATYGKLTL
                     KFICTTGKLPVPWPTLVTTFGYGLQCFARYPDHMKLHDFFKSAMPEGYVQERTIFFKDD
                     GNYKTRAEVKFEGDTLVNRIELKGIDFKEDGNILGHKLEYNYNSHNVYIMADKQKNGIK
                     VNFKIRHNIEDGSVQLADHYQQNTPIGDGPVLLPDNHYLSYQSALSKDPNEKRDHMVLL
                     EFVTAAGITLGMDELYK"
     primer_bind     complement(145..166)
                     /label=EGFP-N
                     /note="EGFP, reverse primer"
     primer_bind     complement(406..425)
                     /label=EXFP-R
                     /note="For distinguishing EGFP variants, reverse primer"
     primer_bind     753..774
                     /label=EGFP-C
                     /note="EGFP, forward primer"
     rep_origin      complement(1214..1759)
                     /direction=LEFT
                     /label=p15A ori
                     /note="Plasmids containing the medium-copy-number p15A
                     origin of replication can be propagated in E. coli cells
                     that contain a second plasmid with the ColE1 origin. "
     primer_bind     complement(1294..1313)
                     /label=pBR322ori-F
                     /note="pBR322 origin, forward primer"
     CDS             complement(1848..2663)
                     /codon_start=1
                     /gene="aph(3')-Ia"
                     /product="aminoglycoside phosphotransferase"
                     /label=KanR
                     /note="confers resistance to kanamycin in bacteria or G418
                     (Geneticin(R)) in eukaryotes"
                     /translation="MSHIQRETSCSRPRLNSNMDADLYGYKWARDNVGQSGATIYRLYG
                     KPDAPELFLKHGKGSVANDVTDEMVRLNWLTEFMPLPTIKHFIRTPDDAWLLTTAIPGK
                     TAFQVLEEYPDSGENIVDALAVFLRRLHSIPVCNCPFNSDRVFRLAQAQSRMNNGLVDA
                     SDFDDERNGWPVEQVWKEMHKLLPFSPDSVVTHGDFSLDNLIFDEGKLIGCIDVGRVGI
                     ADRYQDLAILWNCLGEFSPSLQKRLFQKYGIDNPDMNKLQFHLMLDEFF"
     primer_bind     2571..2590
                     /label=Kan-R
                     /note="Kanamycin resistance gene, reverse primer"
     primer_bind     2655..2674
                     /label=pENTR-R
                     /note="pENTR vectors, reverse primer"
ORIGIN
        1 ctgtcaccgg atgtgctttc cggtctgatg agtccgtgag gacgaaacag cctctacaaa
       61 taattttgtt taatactaga gaaagagggg aaatactaga tggtgagcaa gggcgaggag
      121 ctgttcaccg gggtggtgcc catcctggtc gagctggacg gcgacgtaaa cggccacaag
      181 ttcagcgtgt ccggcgaggg cgagggcgat gccacctacg gcaagctgac cctgaagttc
      241 atctgcacca caggcaagct gcccgtgccc tggcccaccc tcgtgaccac cttcggctac
      301 ggcctgcaat gcttcgcccg ctaccccgac cacatgaagc tgcacgactt cttcaagtcc
      361 gccatgcccg aaggctacgt ccaggagcgc accatcttct tcaaggacga cggcaactac
      421 aagacccgcg ccgaggtgaa gttcgagggc gacaccctgg tgaaccgcat cgagctgaag
      481 ggcatcgact tcaaggagga cggcaacatc ctggggcaca agctggagta caactacaac
      541 agccacaacg tctatatcat ggccgacaag cagaagaacg gcatcaaggt gaacttcaag
      601 atccgccaca acatcgagga cggcagcgtg cagctcgccg accactacca gcagaacacc
      661 ccaatcggcg acggccccgt gctgctgccc gacaaccact accttagcta ccagtccgcc
      721 ctgagcaaag accccaacga gaagcgcgat cacatggtcc tgctggagtt cgtgaccgcc
      781 gccgggatca ctctcggcat ggacgagctg tacaagtaac tcggtaccaa attccagaaa
      841 agaggcctcc cgaaaggggg gccttttttc gttttggtcc aatggcggcg cgccatcgaa
      901 tgaggtgctt cctcgctcac tgactcgctg cacgaggcag acctcagcgc tagcggagtg
      961 tatactggct tactatgttg gcactgatga gggtgtcagt gaagtgcttc atgtggcagg
     1021 agaaaaaagg ctgcaccggt gcgtcagcag aatatgtgat acaggatata ttccgcttcc
     1081 tcgctcactg actcgctacg ctcggtcgtt cgactgcggc gagcggaaat ggcttacgaa
     1141 cggggcggag atttcctgga agatgccagg aagatactta acagggaagt gagagggccg
     1201 cggcaaagcc gtttttccat aggctccgcc cccctgacaa gcatcacgaa atctgacgct
     1261 caaatcagtg gtggcgaaac ccgacaggac tataaagata ccaggcgttt ccccctggcg
     1321 gctccctcgt gcgctctcct gttcctgcct ttcggtttac cggtgtcatt ccgctgttat
     1381 ggccgcgttt gtctcattcc acgcctgaca ctcagttccg ggtaggcagt tcgctccaag
     1441 ctggactgta tgcacgaacc ccccgttcag tccgaccgct gcgccttatc cggtaactat
     1501 cgtcttgagt ccaacccgga aagacatgca aaagcaccac tggcagcagc cactggtaat
     1561 tgatttagag gagttagtct tgaagtcatg cgccggttaa ggctaaactg aaaggacaag
     1621 ttttggtgac tgcgctcctc caagccagtt acctcggttc aaagagttgg tagctcagag
     1681 aaccttcgaa aaaccgccct gcaaggcggt tttttcgttt tcagagcaag agattacgcg
     1741 cagaccaaaa cgatctcaag aagatcatct tattaagggg tctgacgctc agtggaacga
     1801 aaaatcaatc taaagtatat atgagtaaac ttggtctgac agttacctta gaaaaactca
     1861 tcgagcatca aatgaaactg caatttattc atatcaggat tatcaatacc atatttttga
     1921 aaaagccgtt tctgtaatga aggagaaaac tcaccgaggc agttccatag gatggcaaga
     1981 tcctggtatc ggtctgcgat tccgactcgt ccaacatcaa tacaacctat taatttcccc
     2041 tcgtcaaaaa taaggttatc aagtgagaaa tcaccatgag tgacgactga atccggtgag
     2101 aatggcaaaa gcttatgcat ttctttccag acttgttcaa caggccagcc attacgctcg
     2161 tcatcaaaat cactcgcatc aaccaaaccg ttattcattc gtgattgcgc ctgagcgaga
     2221 cgaaatacgc gatcgctgtt aaaaggacaa ttacaaacag gaatcgaatg caaccggcgc
     2281 aggaacactg ccagcgcatc aacaatattt tcacctgaat caggatattc ttctaatacc
     2341 tggaatgctg ttttcccggg gatcgcagtg gtgagtaacc atgcatcatc aggagtacgg
     2401 ataaaatgct tgatggtcgg aagaggcata aattccgtca gccagtttag tctgaccatc
     2461 tcatctgtaa catcattggc aacgctacct ttgccatgtt tcagaaacaa ctctggcgca
     2521 tcgggcttcc catacaatcg atagattgtc gcacctgatt gcccgacatt atcgcgagcc
     2581 catttatacc catataaatc agcatccatg ttggaattta atcgcggcct ggagcaagac
     2641 gtttcccgtt gaatatggct cataacaccc cttgtattac tgtttatgta agcagacagt
     2701 tttattgttc atgatgatat atttttatct tgtgcaatgt acatcagaga ttttgagaca
     2761 caaccaatta ttgaaggcct ccctaacggg gggccttttt ttgtttctgg tctcccgctt
     2821 aacgatcgtt ggctgattgg atccaattga cagctagctc agtcctaggt accattggat
     2881 ccaatag
//
